>Addgene plasmid #206043 | pH2B-mNG2(11) | addgene full sequence | sequence record 411120 | Addgene NGS Result
TTGAGATCCTTTTTTTCTGCGCGTAATCTGCTGCTTGCAAACAAAAAAACCACCGCTACCAGCGGTGGTT
TGTTTGCCGGATCAAGAGCTACCAACTCTTTTTCCGAAGGTAACTGGCTTCAGCAGAGCGCAGATACCAA
ATACTGTTCTTCTAGTGTAGCCGTAGTTAGGCCACCACTTCAAGAACTCTGTAGCACCGCCTACATACCT
CGCTCTGCTAATCCTGTTACCAGTGGCTGCTGCCAGTGGCGATAAGTCGTGTCTTACCGGGTTGGACTCA
AGACGATAGTTACCGGATAAGGCGCAGCGGTCGGGCTGAACGGGGGGTTCGTGCACACAGCCCAGCTTGG
AGCGAACGACCTACACCGAACTGAGATACCTACAGCGTGAGCTATGAGAAAGCGCCACGCTTCCCGAAGG
GAGAAAGGCGGACAGGTATCCGGTAAGCGGCAGGGTCGGAACAGGAGAGCGCACGAGGGAGCTTCCAGGG
GGAAACGCCTGGTATCTTTATAGTCCTGTCGGGTTTCGCCACCTCTGACTTGAGCGTCGATTTTTGTGAT
GCTCGTCAGGGGGGCGGAGCCTATGGAAAAACGCCAGCAACGCGGCCTTTTTACGGTTCCTGGCCTTTTG
CTGGCCTTTTGCTCACATGTTCTTTCCTGCGTTATCCCCTGATTCTGTGGATAACCGTATTACCGCCATG
CATTAGTTATTAATAGTAATCAATTACGGGGTCATTAGTTCATAGCCCATATATGGAGTTCCGCGTTACA
TAACTTACGGTAAATGGCCCGCCTGGCTGACCGCCCAACGACCCCCGCCCATTGACGTCAATAATGACGT
ATGTTCCCATAGTAACGCCAATAGGGACTTTCCATTGACGTCAATGGGTGGAGTATTTACGGTAAACTGC
CCACTTGGCAGTACATCAAGTGTATCATATGCCAAGTACGCCCCCTATTGACGTCAATGACGGTAAATGG
CCCGCCTGGCATTATGCCCAGTACATGACCTTATGGGACTTTCCTACTTGGCAGTACATCTACGTATTAG
TCATCGCTATTACCATGGTGATGCGGTTTTGGCAGTACATCAATGGGCGTGGATAGCGGTTTGACTCACG
GGGATTTCCAAGTCTCCACCCCATTGACGTCAATGGGAGTTTGTTTTGGCACCAAAATCAACGGGACTTT
CCAAAATGTCGTAACAACTCCGCCCCATTGACGCAAATGGGCGGTAGGCGTGTACGGTGGGAGGTCTATA
TAAGCAGAGCTGGTTTAGTGAACCGTCAGATCCGCTAGCGCTACCGGACTCAGATCTCGAGCTCAAGCTT
CGAATTCTGCAGTCGACGGTACCGCGGGCCCGGGATCCACCGGTCGCCACCATGCCAGAGCCAGCGAAGT
CTGCTCCCGCCCCGAAAAAGGGCTCCAAGAAGGCGGTGACTAAGGCGCAGAAGAAAGGCGGCAAGAAGCG
CAAGCGCAGCCGCAAGGAGAGCTATTCCATCTATGTGTACAAGGTTCTGAAGCAGGTCCACCCTGACACC
GGCATTTCGTCCAAGGCCATGGGCATCATGAATTCGTTTGTGAACGACATTTTCGAGCGCATCGCAGGTG
AGGCTTCCCGCCTGGCGCATTACAACAAGCGCTCGACCATCACCTCCAGGGAGATCCAGACGGCCGTGCG
CCTGCTGCTGCCTGGGGAGTTGGCCAAGCACGCCGTGTCCGAGGGTACTAAGGCCATCACCAAGTACACC
AGCGCTAAGGGAGGTGGCACCGAGCTCAACTTCAAGGAGTGGCAAAAGGCCTTTACCGATATGATGTAAA
GCGGCCGCGACTCTAGATCATAATCAGCCATACCACATTTGTAGAGGTTTTACTTGCTTTAAAAAACCTC
CCACACCTCCCCCTGAACCTGAAACATAAAATGAATGCAATTGTTGTTGTTAACTTGTTTATTGCAGCTT
ATAATGGTTACAAATAAAGCAATAGCATCACAAATTTCACAAATAAAGCATTTTTTTCACTGCATTCTAG
TTGTGGTTTGTCCAAACTCATCAATGTATCTTAAGGCGTAAATTGTAAGCGTTAATATTTTGTTAAAATT
CGCGTTAAATTTTTGTTAAATCAGCTCATTTTTTAACCAATAGGCCGAAATCGGCAAAATCCCTTATAAA
TCAAAAGAATAGACCGAGATAGGGT
[37 nt withheld, positions 2196-2232]
AAAGAACGTGGACTCCAACGTCAAAGG
[49 nt withheld, positions 2260-2308]
T
[91 nt withheld, positions 2310-2400]
G
[124 nt withheld, positions 2402-2525]
CAGGTGGCACTTTTCGGGGAAATGTGCGCGGAACCCCTATTTGTTTATTTTTCTAAATACATTCAAATAT
GTATCCGCTCATGAGACAATAACCCTGATAAATGCTTCAATAATATTGAAAAAGGAAGAGTCCTGAGGCG
GAAAGAACCAGCTGTGGAATGTGTGTCAGTTAGGGTGTGGAAAGTCCCCAGGCTCCCCAGCAGGCAGAAG
TATGCAAAGCATGCATCTCAATTAGTCAGCAACCAGGTGTGGAAAGTCCCCAGGCTCCCCAGCAGGCAGA
AGTATGCAAAGCATGCATCTCAATTAGTCAGCAACCATAGTCCCGCCCCTAACTCCGCCCATCCCGCCCC
TAACTCCGCCCAGTTCCGCCCATTCTCCGCCCCATGGCTGACTAATTTTTTTTATTTATGCAGAGGCCGA
GGCCGCCTCGGCCTCTGAGCTATTCCAGAAGTAGTGAGGAGGCTTTTTTGGAGGCCTAGGCTTTTGCAAA
GATCGATCAAGAGACAGGATGAGGATCGTTTCGCATGATTGAACAAGATGGATTGCACGCAGGTTCTCCG
GCCGCTTGGGTGGAGAGGCTATTCGGCTATGACTGGGCACAACAGACAATCGGCTGCTCTGATGCCGCCG
TGTTCCGGCTGTCAGCGCAGGGGCGCCCGGTTCTTTTTGTCAAGACCGACCTGTCCGGTGCCCTGAATGA
ACTGCAAGACGAGGCAGCGCGGCTATCGTGGCTGGCCACGACGGGCGTTCCTTGCGCAGCTGTGCTCGAC
GTTGTCACTGAAGCGGGAAGGGACTGGCTGCTATTGGGCGAAGTGCCGGGGCAGGATCTCCTGTCATCTC
ACCTTGCTCCTGCCGAGAAAGTATCCATCATGGCTGATGCAATGCGGCGGCTGCATACGCTTGATCCGGC
TACCTGCCCATTCGACCACCAAGCGAAACATCGCATCGAGCGAGCACGTACTCGGATGGAAGCCGGTCTT
GTCGATCAGGATGATCTGGACGAAGAGCATCAGGGGCTCGCGCCAGCCGAACTGTTCGCCAGGCTCAAGG
CGAGCATGCCCGACGGCGAGGATCTCGTCGTGACCCATGGCGATGCCTGCTTGCCGAATATCATGGTGGA
AAATGGCCGCTTTTCTGGATTCATCGACTGTGGCCGGCTGGGTGTGGCGGACCGCTATCAGGACATAGCG
TTGGCTACCCGTGATATTGCTGAAGAGCTTGGCGGCGAATGGGCTGACCGCTTCCTCGTGCTTTACGGTA
TCGCCGCTCCCGATTCGCAGCGCATCGCCTTCTATCGCCTTCTTGACGAGTTCTTCTGAGCGGGACTCTG
GGGTTCGAAATGACCGACCAAGCGACGCCCAACCTGCCATCACGAGATTTCGATTCCACCGCCGCCTTCT
ATGAAAGGTTGGGCTTCGGAATCGTTTTCCGGGACGCCGGCTGGATGATCCTCCAGCGCGGGGATCTCAT
GCTGGAGTTCTTCGCCCACCCTAGGGGGAGGCTAACTGAAACACGGAAGGAGACAATACCGGAAGGAACC
CGCGCTATGACGGCAATAAAAAGACAGAATAAAACGCACGGTGTTGGGTCGTTTGTTCATAAACGCGGGG
TTCGGTCCCAGGGCTGGCACTCTGTCGATACCCCACCGAGACCCCATTGGGGCCAATACGCCCGCGTTTC
TTCCTTTTCCCCACCCCACCCCCCAAGTTCGGGTGAAGGCCCAGGGCTCGCAGCCAACGTCGGGGCGGCA
GGCCCTGCCATAGCCTCAGGTTACTCATATATACTTTAGATTGATTTAAAACTTCATTTTTAATTTAAAA
GGATCTAGGTGAAGATCCTTTTTGATAATCTCATGACCAAAATCCCTTAACGTGAGTTTTCGTTCCACTG
AGCGTCAGACCCCGTAGAAAAGATCAAAGGATCTTC
Features (pLannotate 1.2.2; 15 found; start..end, strand, type, name):
      1..589     +  rep_origin     ori: high-copy-number ColE1/pMB1/pBR322/pUC origin of replication
    764..1067    +  enhancer       CMV enhancer: human cytomegalovirus immediate early enhancer
   1068..1271    +  promoter       CMV promoter: human cytomegalovirus (CMV) immediate early promoter
   1294..1374    +  misc_feature   MCS: multiple cloning site
   1382..1759    +  CDS            H2B: human histone H2B; HIST1H2BJ
   1769..1817    +  CDS            LanYFP (fragment): tetrameric yellow fluorescent protein from Branchiostoma lanceolatum, also known as blFP-Y3
   1836..1919    +  CDS            large T antigen (fragment): large T antigen from SV40 (simian virus 40)
   1942..2063    +  polyA_signal   SV40 poly(A) signal: SV40 polyadenylation signal
   2097..2525    -  rep_origin     f1 ori (sequence partly withheld): f1 bacteriophage origin of replication; arrow indicates direction of (+) strand synthesis
   2552..2656    +  promoter       AmpR promoter: bla
   2658..3015    +  promoter       SV40 promoter: SV40 enhancer and early promoter
   3050..3844    +  CDS            NeoR/KanR: aminoglycoside phosphotransferase from Tn5; aph(3')-II (or nptII); confers resistance to neomycin, kanamycin, and G418 (Geneticin®)
   3865..4017    +  CDS            ble (fragment): BLE_KLEPN - Experimental evidence at protein level: Swiss-Prot protein existence level 1. Binding protein with a strong affinity to the bleomycin family of antibiotics. Binds to CL990; an antimitotic-antibiotic compound. From Klebsiella pneumoniae.
   4076..4123    +  polyA_signal   HSV TK poly(A) signal: herpes simplex virus thymidine kinase polyadenylation signal (Cole and Stacy, 1985)
   4214..4230    -  polyA_signal   bGH poly(A) signal (fragment): bovine growth hormone polyadenylation signal
