[The description below was written by a language model from this plasmid's Addgene catalogue record and pLannotate feature annotations shown in this document.]
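Description:
pH2B-mNG2(11) is a mammalian expression plasmid that produces human histone H2B fused at its C-terminus to the mNG2(11) fragment, the short eleventh beta-strand of split mNeonGreen2. On its own this peptide is non-fluorescent. When the complementary mNG2(1-10) fragment is present in the same cell, the two pieces assemble into a functional fluorophore, which here would label chromatin through the H2B moiety. The fusion is driven by the CMV immediate early enhancer and promoter and terminated by an SV40 polyadenylation signal. The annotation software identifies the tag only as a short fragment of LanYFP, the Branchiostoma lanceolatum protein from which mNeonGreen was derived, which is consistent with the mNG2(11) label. The insert was placed between BamHI and NotI sites, both retained.

Propagation in E. coli relies on a high-copy ColE1/pUC-type origin and kanamycin selection. The NeoR/KanR gene sits behind tandem bacterial (bla) and SV40 early promoters with an HSV TK polyadenylation signal, so it should also allow G418 selection in mammalian cells. An f1 origin is also present. The small large T antigen, ble and bGH poly(A) fragment hits are probably annotation by-products of flanking sequence rather than functional parts.

The catalogue fields and the sequence disagree. The entry lists pYTK089 as the backbone and a total size of 7,451 bp, whereas the sequenced record is 4,451 nt and its layout resembles a conventional CMV/NeoR mammalian expression vector. The record does not explain this discrepancy. The plasmid is associated with work on endogenous tagging with split mNeonGreen in human iPSCs for live imaging, where it serves to test complementation with mNG2(1-10).
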