Addgene plasmid #206043: pH2B-mNG2(11)
Purpose: Plasmid expressing a H2B-mNG2(11) fusion in mammalian cells for complementation with the mNG2(1-10) fragment.
Depositing lab: Alisa Piekny. Publication: Endogenous tagging using split mNeonGreen in human iPSCs for live imaging studies. Husser MC, Pham NP, Law C, Araujo FRB, Martin VJJ, Piekny A. Elife. 2024 Apr 23;12:RP92819. doi: 10.7554/eLife.92819. PubMed 38652106.
Backbone
  Vector backbone: pYTK089
  Backbone size w/o insert (bp): 1874
  Total vector size (bp): 7451
  Vector type: Mammalian Expression, Synthetic Biology
Growth in bacteria
  Bacterial resistance: Kanamycin, 50 μg/mL
  Growth temperature: 37°C
  Growth strain: DH5alpha
  Copy number: Unknown
Gene/Insert
  Gene/Insert name: H2B gene fused to the mNG2(11) fragment (alt name: H2B-mNG2(11))
  Species: H. sapiens (human)
  Insert size (bp): 435
  Promoter: CMV
  Tag / fusion protein: H2B-mNG2(11)
  Cloning method: Restriction Enzyme; 5′ cloning site BamHI (not destroyed); 3′ cloning site NotI (not destroyed)
  Sequencing primers: 5′ ACGGTGGGAGGTCTATATAAGCAG
Terms and licenses: Academic/Nonprofit Terms; Industry Terms: Not Available to Industry
Depositor comments: Please visit https://doi.org/10.1101/2023.06.28.546942 for bioRxiv preprint.
How to cite: pH2B-mNG2(11) was a gift from Alisa Piekny (Addgene plasmid # 206043 ; http://n2t.net/addgene:206043 ; RRID:Addgene_206043)
